>Addgene plasmid #18800 | pWZL Blast DN E-cadherin | addgene full sequence | sequence record 222570 | Addgene NGS Result
CTGAATATGGGCCAAACAGGATATCTGTGGTAAGCAGTTCCTGCCCCGGCTCAGGGCCAAGAACAGATGG
AACAGCTGAATATGGGCCAAACAGGATATCTGTGGTAAGCAGTTCCTGCCCCGGCTCAGGGCCAAGAACA
GATGGTCCCCAGATGCGGTCCAGCCCTCAGCAGTTTCTAGAGAACCATCAGATGTTTCCAGGGTGCCCCA
AGGACCTGAAATGACCCTGTGCCTTATTTGAACTAACCAATCAGTTCGCTTCTCGCTTCTGTTCGCGCGC
TTCTGCTCCCCGAGCTCAATAAAAGAGCCCACAACCCCTCACTCGGGGCGCCAGTCCTCCGATTGACTGA
GTCGCCCGGGTACCCGTGTATCCAATAAACCCTCTTGCAGTTGCATCCGACTTGTGGTCTCGCTGTTCCT
TGGGAGGGTCTCCTCTGAGTGATTGACTACCCGTCAGCGGGGGTCTTTCATTTGGGGGCTCGTCCGGGAT
CGGGAGACCCCTGCCCAGGGACCACCGACCCACCACCGGGAGGCAAGCTGGCCAGCAACTTATCTGTGTC
TGTCCGATTGTCTAGTGTCTATGACTGATTTTATGCGCCTGCGTCGGTACTAGTTAGCTAACTAGCTCTG
TATCTGGCGGACCCGTGGTGGAACTGACGAGTTCTGAACACCCGGCCGCAACCCTGGGAGACGTCCCAGG
GACTTTGGGGGCCGTTTTTGTGGCCCGACCTGAGGAAGGGAGTCGATGTGGAATCCGACCCCGTCAGGAT
ATGTGGTTCTGGTAGGAGACGAGAACCTAAAACAGTTCCCGCCTCCGTCTGAATTTTTGCTTTCGGTTTG
GAACCGAAGCCGCGCGTCTTGTCTGCTGCAGCGCTGCAGCATCGTTCTGTGTTGTCTCTGTCTGACTGTG
TTTCTGTATTTGTCTGAAAATTAGGGCCAGACTGTTACCACTCCCTTAAGTTTGACCTTAGGTCACTGGA
AAGATGTCGAGCGGATCGCTCACAACCAGTCGGTAGATGTCAAGAAGAGACGTTGGGTTACCTTCTGCTC
TGCAGAATGGCCAACCTTTAACGTCGGATGGCCGCGAGACGGCACCTTTAACCGAGACCTCATCACCCAG
GTTAAGATCAAGGTCTTTTCACCTGGCCCGCATGGACACCCAGACCAGGTCCCCTACATCGTGACCTGGG
AAGCCTTGGCTTTTGACCCCCCTCCCTGGGTCAAGCCCTTTGTACACCCTAAGCCTCCGCCTCCTCTTCC
TCCATCCGCCCCGTCTCTCCCCCTTGAACCTCCTCGTTCGACCCCGCCTCGATCCTCCCTTTATCCAGCC
CTCACTCCTTCTCTAGGCGCCGGCCGGATCCCAGTGTGGTGGTACCTAGAACTAGTGGATCCCCCGGGCT
GCAGGAATTCGGGCCGGCCTAACCCGGCCCTGCCCGACCGCACCCGAGCTCAGTGTTTGCTCGGCGTCTG
CCGGGTCCGCCATGGGAGCCCGGTGCCGCAGCTTTTCCGCGCTCCTGCTCCTGCTGCAGGTCTCCTCATG
GCTTTGCCAGGAGCTGGAGCCTGAGTCCTGCAGTCCCGGCTTCAGTTCCGAGGTCTACACCTTCCCGGTG
CCGGAGAGGCACCTGGAGAGAGGCCATGTCCTGGGCAGAGTGAGATTTGAAGGATGCACCGGCCTCGAGC
AGAAGCTGATCTCCGAGGAGGACCTAGTGACCACGTTGGACGTCCATGTGTGTGACTGTGAAGGGACGGT
CAACAACTGCATGAAGGCGGGAATCGTGGCAGCAGGATTGCAAGTTCCTGCCATCCTCGGAATCCTTGGA
GGGATCCTCGCCCTGCTGATTCTGATCCTGCTGCTCCTACTGTTTCTACGGAGGAGAACGGTGGTCAAAG
AGCCCCTGCTGCCACCAGATGATGATACCCGGGACAATGTGTATTACTATGATGAAGAAGGAGGTGGAGA
AGAAGACCAGGACTTTGATTTGAGCCAGCTGCACAGGGGCCTGGATGCCCGACCGGAAGTGACTCGAAAT
GATGTGGCTCCCACCCTCATGAGCGTGCCCCAGTATCGTCCCCGTCCTGCCAATCCTGATGAAATTGGAA
ACTTCATCGATGAAAACCTGAAGGCAGCCGACAGCGACCCCACGGCACCCCCTTACGACTCTCTGTTGGT
GTTCGATTACGAGGGCAGTGGTTCTGAAGCCGCTAGCCTGAGCTCACTGAACTCCTCTGAGTCGGATCAG
GACCAGGACTACGATTATCTGAACGAGTGGGGCAACCGATTCAAGAAGCTGGCGGACATGTACGGCGGTG
GCGAAGACGACTAGGGGACTAGCAAGTCTCCCCCGTGTGGCACCATGGGAGATGCAGAATAATTATATCA
GTGGTCTTTCAGCTCCTTCCCTGAGTGTGTAGAAGAGAGACTGATCTGAGAAGTGTGCAGATTGCATAGT
GGTCTCACTCTCCCTACTGGACTGTCTGTGTTAGGATGGTTTTCACTGATTGTTGAAATCTTTTTTTATT
TTTTATTTTTACAGTGCTGAGATATAAACTGTGCCTTTTTTTGTTTGTTTGTTTCTGTTTTTGTTCTTTT
GAGCTATGATCTGCCCCAGACACAACAGCCCCAAGCCCCTCACACCTCACTAATTTTTTACATTGTGTAC
TTGCCCTCAATTACCATGTTTGCTGTATTCTAATAGTCACTCATGTTCCTGAATTCGATATCAAGCTGTA
GGAATTCGCCAGCACAGTGGTCGACCAATTCCGGTTATTTTCCACCATATTGCCGTCTTTTGGCAATGTG
AGGGCCCGGAAACCTGGCCCTGTCTTCTTGACGAGCATTCCTAGGGGTCTTTCCCCTCTCGCCAAAGGAA
TGCAAGGTCTGTTGAATGTCGTGAAGGAAGCAGTTCCTCTGGAAGCTTCTTGAAGACAAACAACGTCTGT
AGCGACCCTTTGCAGGCAGCGGAACCCCCCACCTGGCGACAGGTGCCTCTGCGGCCAAAAGCCACGTGTA
TAAGATACACCTGCAAAGGCGGCACAACCCCAGTGCCACGTTGTGAGTTGGATAGTTGTGGAAAGAGTCA
AATGGCTCTCCTCAAGCGTATTCAACAAGGGGCTGAAGGATGCCCAGAAGGTACCCCATTGTATGGGATC
TGATCTGGGGCCTCGGTGCACATGCTTTACATGTGTTTAGTCGAGGTTAAAAAACGTCTAGGCCCCCCGA
ACCACGGGGACGTGGTTTTCCTTTGAAAAACACGATGATAATACCATGAAAACATTTAACATTTCTCAAC
AGGATCTAGAATTAGTAGAAGTAGCGACAGAGAAGATTACAATGCTTTATGAGGATAATAAACATCATGT
GGGAGCGGCAATTCGTACGAAAACAGGAGAAATCATTTCGGCAGTACATATTGAAGCGTATATAGGACGA
GTAACTGTTTGTGCAGAAGCCATTGCGATTGGTAGTGCAGTTTCGAATGGACAAAAGGATTTTGACACGA
TTGTAGCTGTTAGACACCCTTATTCTGACGAAGTAGATAGAAGTATTCGAGTGGTAAGTCCTTGTGGTAT
GTGTAGGGAGTTGATTTCAGACTATGCACCAGATTGTTTTGTGTTAATAGAAATGAATGGCAAGTTAGTC
AAAACTACGATTGAAGAACTCATTCCACTCAAATATACCCGAAATTAAAAGTTTTACCATACCAAGCTCA
TCGATAAAATAAAAGATTTTATTTAGTCTCCAGAAAAAGGGGGGAATGAAAGACCCCACCTGTAGGTTTG
GCAAGCTAGCTTAAGTAACGCCATTTTGCAAGGCATGGAAAAATACATAACTGAGAATAGAGAAGTTCAG
ATCAAGGTCAGGAACAGATGGAACAGCTGAATATGGGCCAAACAGGATATCTGTGGTAAGCAGTTCCTGC
CCCGGCTCAGGGCCAAGAACAGATGGAACAGCTGAATATGGGCCAAACAGGATATCTGTGGTAAGCAGTT
CCTGCCCCGGCTCAGGGCCAAGAACAGATGGTCCCCAGATGCGGTCCAGCCCTCAGCAGTTTCTAGAGAA
CCATCAGATGTTTCCAGGGTGCCCCAAGGACCTGAAATGACCCTGTGCCTTATTTGAACTAACCAATCAG
TTCGCTTCTCGCTTCTGTTCGCGCGCTTCTGCTCCCCGAGCTCAATAAAAGAGCCCACAACCCCTCACTC
GGGGCGCCAGTCCTCCGATTGACTGAGTCGCCCGGGTACCCGTGTATCCAATAAACCCTCTTGCAGTTGC
ATCCGACTTGTGGTCTCGCTGTTCCTTGGGAGGGTCTCCTCTGAGTGATTGACTACCCGTCAGCGGGGGT
CTTTCACATGCAGCATGTATCAAAATTAATTTGGTTTTTTTTCTTAAGTATTTACATTAAATGGCCATAG
TTGCATTAATGAATCGGCCAACGCGCGGGGAGAGGCGGTTTGCGTATTGGGCGCTCTTCCGCTTCCTCGC
TCACTGACTCGCTGCGCTCGGTCGTTCGGCTGCGGCGAGCGGTATCAGCTCACTCAAAGGCGGTAATACG
GTTATCCACAGAATCAGGGGATAACGCAGGAAAGAACATGTGAGCAAAAGGCCAGCAAAAGGCCAGGAAC
CGTAAAAAGGCCGCGTTGCTGGCGTTTTTCCATAGGCTCCGCCCCCCTGACGAGCATCACAAAAATCGAC
GCTCAAGTCAGAGGTGGCGAAACCCGACAGGACTATAAAGATACCAGGCGTTTCCCCCTGGAAGCTCCCT
CGTGCGCTCTCCTGTTCCGACCCTGCCGCTTACCGGATACCTGTCCGCCTTTCTCCCTTCGGGAAGCGTG
GCGCTTTCTCATAGCTCACGCTGTAGGTATCTCAGTTCGGTGTAGGTCGTTCGCTCCAAGCTGGGCTGTG
TGCACGAACCCCCCGTTCAGCCCGACCGCTGCGCCTTATCCGGTAACTATCGTCTTGAGTCCAACCCGGT
AAGACACGACTTATCGCCACTGGCAGCAGCCACTGGTAACAGGATTAGCAGAGCGAGGTATGTAGGCGGT
GCTACAGAGTTCTTGAAGTGGTGGCCTAACTACGGCTACACTAGAAGAACAGTATTTGGTATCTGCGCTC
TGCTGAAGCCAGTTACCTTCGGAAAAAGAGTTGGTAGCTCTTGATCCGGCAAACAAACCACCGCTGGTAG
CGGTGGTTTTTTTGTTTGCAAGCAGCAGATTACGCGCAGAAAAAAAGGATCTCAAGAAGATCCTTTGATC
TTTTCTACGGGGTCTGACGCTCAGTGGAACGAAAACTCACGTTAAGGGATTTTGGTCATGAGATTATCAA
AAAGGATCTTCACCTAGATCCTTTTGCGGCCGCAAATCAATCTAAAGTATATATGAGTAAACTTGGTCTG
ACAGTTACCAATGCTTAATCAGTGAGGCACCTATCTCAGCGATCTGTCTATTTCGTTCATCCATAGTTGC
CTGACTCCCCGTCGTGTAGATAACTACGATACGGGAGGGCTTACCATCTGGCCCCAGTGCTGCAATGATA
CCGCGAGACCCACGCTCACCGGCTCCAGATTTATCAGCAATAAACCAGCCAGCCGGAAGGGCCGAGCGCA
GAAGTGGTCCTGCAACTTTATCCGCCTCCATCCAGTCTATTAATTGTTGCCGGGAAGCTAGAGTAAGTAG
TTCGCCAGTTAATAGTTTGCGCAACGTTGTTGCCATTGCTACAGGCATCGTGGTGTCACGCTCGTCGTTT
GGTATGGCTTCATTCAGCTCCGGTTCCCAACGATCAAGGCGAGTTACATGATCCCCCATGTTGTGCAAAA
AAGCGGTTAGCTCCTTCGGTCCTCCGATCGTTGTCAGAAGTAAGTTGGCCGCAGTGTTATCACTCATGGT
TATGGCAGCACTGCATAATTCTCTTACTGTCATGCCATCCGTAAGATGCTTTTCTGTGACTGGTGAGTAC
TCAACCAAGTCATTCTGAGAATAGTGTATGCGGCGACCGAGTTGCTCTTGCCCGGCGTCAATACGGGATA
ATACCGCGCCACATAGCAGAACTTTAAAAGTGCTCATCATTGGAAAACGTTCTTCGGGGCGAAAACTCTC
AAGGATCTTACCGCTGTTGAGATCCAGTTCGATGTAACCCACTCGTGCACCCAACTGATCTTCAGCATCT
TTTACTTTCACCAGCGTTTCTGGGTGAGCAAAAACAGGAAGGCAAAATGCCGCAAAAAAGGGAATAAGGG
CGACACGGAAATGTTGAATACTCATACTCTTCCTTTTTCAATATTATTGAAGCATTTATCAGGGTTATTG
TCTCATGAGCGGATACATATTTGAATGTATTTAGAAAAATAAACAAATAGGGGTTCCGCGCACATTTCCC
CGAAAAGTGCCACCTGCAGC
Features (pLannotate 1.2.2; 16 found; start..end, strand, type, name):
      1..470     +  LTR            LTR: long terminal repeat from Moloney murine leukemia virus
    594..868     +  misc_feature   MESV Ψ (fragment): packaging signal of murine embryonic stem cell virus
    935..1351    +  CDS            gag (truncated): truncated Moloney murine leukemia virus (MMLV) gag gene lacking the start codon
   1376..1411    +  misc_feature   MCS (fragment): pBluescript multiple cloning site
   1482..1703    +  CDS            Cdh1 (fragment): CADH1_MOUSE - Experimental evidence at protein level: Swiss-Prot protein existence level 1. (Microbial infection) Does not function as a receptor for L.monocytogenes internalin A (InlA); mutating a single surface-exposed residue confers receptor activity to this protein and promotes uptake of the bacteria. From Mus musculus (Mouse).
   1701..2321    +  CDS            Cdh1 (fragment): CADH1_MOUSE - Experimental evidence at protein level: Swiss-Prot protein existence level 1. (Microbial infection) Does not function as a receptor for L.monocytogenes internalin A (InlA); mutating a single surface-exposed residue confers receptor activity to this protein and promotes uptake of the bacteria. From Mus musculus (Mouse).
   2512..2531    -  misc_feature   CEN4 (fragment): S. cerevisiae CEN4 centromere
   2711..2727    +  misc_feature   MCS (fragment): pBluescript multiple cloning site
   2800..3261    +  misc_feature   IRES: internal ribosome entry site (IRES) of the encephalomyocarditis virus (EMCV)
   3266..3685    +  CDS            bsr: BSR_BACCE - Experimental evidence at protein level: Swiss-Prot protein existence level 1. Catalyzes the deamination of the cytosine moiety of the antibiotics blasticidin S, cytomycin and acetylblasticidin S. From Bacillus cereus.
   3755..3876    +  LTR            3' LTR (ΔU3) (fragment): self-inactivating 3' long terminal repeat (LTR) from Moloney murine leukemia virus
   3877..4346    +  LTR            LTR: long terminal repeat from Moloney murine leukemia virus
   4412..4464    -  CDS            lacI (fragment): lac repressor; lacI; The lac repressor binds to the lac operator to inhibit transcription in E. coli. This inhibition can be relieved by adding lactose or isopropyl-β-D-thiogalactopyranoside (IPTG).
   4647..5235    -  rep_origin     ori: high-copy-number ColE1/pMB1/pBR322/pUC origin of replication
   5395..6255    -  CDS            AmpR: β-lactamase; bla; confers resistance to ampicillin, carbenicillin, and related antibiotics
   6256..6360    -  promoter       AmpR promoter: bla
