[The description below was written by a language model from this plasmid's Addgene catalogue record and pLannotate feature annotations shown in this document.]
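Description:
pWZL Blast DN E-cadherin is a Moloney murine leukemia virus-based retroviral expression vector built on the pWZL-Blast backbone and used to deliver a dominant-negative form of mouse E-cadherin (Cdh1) into mammalian cells. In bacteria it is maintained through a high-copy ColE1/pUC-type origin and selected with ampicillin via the β-lactamase gene and its native promoter. The retroviral portion is bounded by MMLV long terminal repeats and carries a Ψ packaging signal extended into a truncated gag region lacking its start codon. This arrangement allows the transcript to be packaged efficiently when viral proteins are supplied in trans by a packaging cell line.

The insert is a truncated murine E-cadherin cDNA lacking the ectodomain of the wild-type protein. The sequence annotation detects it as two adjoining Cdh1 fragments, consistent with an internal deletion that joins an N-terminal portion to the C-terminal part of the protein. No separate internal promoter is annotated, so expression is presumably driven from the 5′ LTR. Downstream, an EMCV IRES links the insert to the bsr blasticidin S deaminase gene, so a single bicistronic transcript encodes both the truncated cadherin and the drug marker, and blasticidin selection enriches for cells expressing the insert. Short hits to CEN4 and lacI, and a ΔU3 LTR fragment next to the full 3′ LTR, look like annotation artefacts or backbone remnants rather than functional parts.

The associated study examined how loss of E-cadherin promotes metastasis, so the construct serves to stably interfere with E-cadherin function in transduced cells.
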