Addgene plasmid #18800: pWZL Blast DN E-cadherin
Depositing lab: Bob Weinberg. Depositing organization: Whitehead Institute for Biomedical Research. Publication: Loss of E-cadherin promotes metastasis via multiple downstream transcriptional pathways. Onder TT, Gupta PB, Mani SA, Yang J, Lander ES, Weinberg RA. Cancer Res. 2008 May 15. 68(10):3645-54. 10.1158/0008-5472.CAN-07-2938 PubMed 18483246.
Backbone
  Vector backbone: pWZL-Blast
  Backbone size w/o insert (bp): 5100
  Vector type: Mammalian Expression, Retroviral
  Selectable markers: Blasticidin
Growth in bacteria
  Bacterial resistance: Ampicillin, 100 μg/mL
  Growth temperature: 37°C
  Growth strain: DH5alpha
  Copy number: Unknown
Gene/Insert
  Gene/Insert name: Dom neg E-cadherin (alt name: E-Cadherin)
  Species: M. musculus (mouse)
  Mutation: truncated form of E-cadherin (dominant negative) lacking the ectodomain of the wild-type protein
  Entrez Gene: Cdh1 (a.k.a. ARC-1, E-cad, Ecad, L-CAM, UVO, Um)
  Cloning method: Restriction Enzyme
  Sequencing primers: 5′ pBABE 5'
Resource information
  A portion of this plasmid was derived from a plasmid made by: E-cadherin cDNA provided by Dr. Gerhard Christofori
Terms and licenses: Academic/Nonprofit Terms; Industry Terms: Not Available to Industry
Depositor comments: Truncated murine E-cadherin cDNA cloned into pWZL blast.
How to cite: pWZL Blast DN E-cadherin was a gift from Bob Weinberg (Addgene plasmid # 18800 ; http://n2t.net/addgene:18800 ; RRID:Addgene_18800)
