>Addgene plasmid #18800 | pWZL Blast DN E-cadherin | addgene partial sequence | sequence record 24688 | 18800 with pBabe-5
TGGTGGTACCTAGAACTAGTGGATCCCCCGGGCTGCAGGAATTCGGGCCGGCCTAACCCGGCCCTGCCCG
ACCGCACCCGAGCTCAGTGTTTGCTCGGCGTCTGCCGGGTCCGCCATGGGAGCCCGGTGCCGCAGCTTTT
CCGCGCTCCTGCTCCTGCTGCAGGTCTCCTCATGGCTTTGCCAGGAGCTGGAGCCTGAGTCCTGCAGTCC
CGGCTTCAGTTCCGAGGTCTACACCTTCCCGGTGCCGGAGAGGCACCTGGAGAGAGGCCATGTCCTGGGC
AGAGTGAGATTTGAAGGATGCACCGGCCTCGAGCAGAAGCTGATCTCCGAGGAGGACCTAGTGACCACGT
TGGACGTCCATGTGTGTGACTGTGAAGGGACGGTCAACAACTGCATGAAGGCGGGAATCGTGGCAGCAGG
ATTGCAAGTTCCTGCCATCCTCGGAATCCTTGGAGGGATCCTCGCCCTGCTGATTCTGATCCTGCTGCTC
CTACTGTTTCTACGGAGGAGAACGGTGGTCAAAGAGCCCCTGCTGCCACCAGATGATGATACCCGGGACA
ATGTGTATTACTATGATGAAGAAGGAGGTGGAGAAGAAG
